>Addgene plasmid #114998 | AT4G23740 J11_pECIA2 | addgene full sequence | sequence record 238705 | Addgene NGS Result
GTCTAAGAAACCATTATTATCATGACATTAACCTATAAAAATAGGCGTATCACGAGGCCCTTTCGTCTCG
CGCGTTTCGGTGATGACGGTGAAAACCTCTGACACATGCAGCTCCCGGAGACGGTCACAGCTTGTCTGTA
AGCGGATGCCGGGAGCAGACAAGCCCGTCAGGGCGCGTCAGCGGGTGTTGGCGGGTGTCGGGGCTGGCTT
AACTATGCGGCATCAGAGCAGATTGTACTGAGAGTGCACCATATGCGGTGTGAAATACCGCACAGATGCG
TAAGGAGAAAATACCGCATCAGGCGCCATTCGCCATTCAGGCTGCGCAACTGTTGGGAAGGGCGATCGGT
GCGGGCCTCTTCGCTATTACGCCAGCTGGCGAAAGGGGGATGTGCTGCAAGGCGATTAAGTTGGGTAACG
CCAGGGTTTTCCCAGTCACGACGTTGTAAAACGACGGCCAGTGAATTAATTCGTTGCAGGACAGGATGTG
GTGCCCGATGTGACTAGCTCTTTGCTGCAGGCCGTCCTATCCTCTGGTTCCGATAAGAGACCCAGAACTC
CGGCCCCCCACCGCCCACCGCCACCCCCATACATATGTGGTACGCAAGTAAGAGTGCCTGCGCATGCCCC
ATGTGCCCCACCAAGAGCTTTGCATCCCATACAAGTCCCCAAAGTGGAGAACCGAACCAATTCTTCGCGG
GCAGAACAAAAGCTTCTGCACACGTCTCCACTCGAATTTGGAGCCGGCCGGCGTGTGCAAAAGAGGTGAA
TCGAACGAAAGACCCGTGTGTAAAGCCGCGTTTCCAAAATGTATAAAACCGAGAGCATCTGGCCAATGTG
CATCAGTTGTGGTCAGCAGCAAAATCAAGTGAATCATCTCAGTGCAACTAAAGGGGGGATCCGATCTCAA
TATGAAGTTATGCATATTACTGGCCGTCGTGGCCTTTGTTGGCCTCTCGCTCGGGTCAGATCCATTAGAA
GACAAACGCGCATTGCTTGAGTTTCTTACCATTATGCAACCAACTCGTTCACTCAACTGGAACGAGACTT
CTCAAGTCTGCAACATCTGGACCGGAGTTACTTGTAATCAAGACGGATCTCGAATCATAGCCGTTAGATT
ACCAGGCGTTGGACTCAATGGTCAGATTCCTCCAAACACTATAAGCAGACTCTCAGCTCTCAGAGTTCTT
AGTCTCAGATCCAATCTAATCTCCGGCGAGTTTCCTAAGGATTTTGTTGAGTTGAAAGATTTGGCCTTTC
TTTATCTTCAGGATAACAACTTGTCTGGTCCTTTGCCATTGGATTTCTCTGTTTGGAAGAATCTCACTAG
TGTTAATCTCTCAAACAACGGGTTCAACGGGACAATCCCGAGTTCGTTGTCTCGTCTTAAGCGGATTCAG
TCGTTAAATCTTGCTAACAATACGCTTTCTGGTGATATTCCTGATCTGAGTGTGCTCTCTAGTCTGCAGC
ACATTGACTTGTCCAACAATTATGATCTTGCTGGACCGATACCAGATTGGCTTCGAAGGTTCCCGTTCTC
GTCTTATACAGGCATTGATATTATTCCTCCTGGTGGTAACTACACCCTCGTTACGCCGCCACCACCTAGC
GAGCAGACTCATCAGAAACCGTCGAAAGCTCGCTTCTTGGGACTATCCCTGGAGGTGCTGTTCCAGGGAC
CAGGGAGCGACAAAACTCACACATGCCCACCGTGCCCAGCACCTGAACTCCTGGGGGGACCGTCAGTCTT
CCTCTTCCCCCCAAAACCCAAGGACACCCTCATGATCTCCCGGACCCCTGAGGTCACATGCGTGGTGGTG
GACGTGAGCCACGAAGACCCTGAGGTCAAGTTCAACTGGTACGTGGACGGCGTGGAGGTGCATAATGCCA
AGACAAAGCCGCGGGAGGAGCAGTACAACAGCACGTACCGTGTGGTCAGCGTCCTCACCGTCCTGCACCA
GGACTGGCTGAATGGCAAGGAGTACAAGTGCAAGGTCTCCAACAAAGCCCTCCCAGCCCCCATCGAGAAA
ACCATCTCCAAAGCCAAAGGGCAGCCCCGAGAACCACAGGTGTACACCCTGCCCCCATCCCGGGAGGAGA
TGACCAAGAACCAGGTCAGCCTGACCTGCCTGGTCAAAGGCTTCTATCCCAGCGACATCGCCGTGGAGTG
GGAGAGCAATGGGCAGCCGGAGAACAACTACAAGACCACGCCTCCCGTGCTGGACTCCGACGGCTCCTTC
TTCCTCTACAGCAAGCTCACCGTGGACAAGAGCAGGTGGCAGCAGGGGAACGTCTTCTCATGCTCCGTGA
TGCATGAGGGTCTGCACAACCACTACACGCAGAAGAGCCTCTCCCTGTCTCCGGGTAAATCTAGAGGGCC
CTTCGAAGGTAAGCCTATCCCTAACCCTCTCCTCGGTCTCGATTCTACGCGTACCGGTCATCATCACCAT
CACCATTGAGTTTAAACCCGCTGATCAGCCTCGACTGTGCCTTCTAAGGCCTGAGCTCGCTGATCAGCCT
CGATCGAGGATCCAGACATGATAAGATACATTGATGAGTTTGGACAAACCACAACTAGAATGCAGTGAAA
AAAATGCTTTATTTGTGAAATTTGTGATGCTATTGCTTTATTTGTAACCATTATAAGCTGCAATAAACAA
GTTAACAACAACAATTGCATTCATTTTATGTTTCAGGTTCAGGGGGAGGTGTGGGAGGTTTTTTAAAGCA
AGTAAAACCTCTACAAATGTGGTATGGCTGATTATGATCAGTCGACCTGCAGGCATGCAAGCTTGGCGTA
ATCATGGTCATAGCTGTTTCCTGTGTGAAATTGTTATCCGCTCACAATTCCACACAACATACGAGCCGGA
AGCATAAAGTGTAAAGCCTGGGGTGCCTAATGAGTGAGCTAACTCACATTAATTGCGTTGCGCTCACTGC
CCGCTTTCCAGTCGGGAAACCTGTCGTGCCAGCTGCATTAATGAATCGGCCAACGCGCGGGGAGAGGCGG
TTTGCGTATTGGGCGCTCTTCCGCTTCCTCGCTCACTGACTCGCTGCGCTCGGTCGTTCGGCTGCGGCGA
GCGGTATCAGCTCACTCAAAGGCGGTAATACGGTTATCCACAGAATCAGGGGATAACGCAGGAAAGAACA
TGTGAGCAAAAGGCCAGCAAAAGGCCAGGAACCGTAAAAAGGCCGCGTTGCTGGCGTTTTTCCATAGGCT
CCGCCCCCCTGACGAGCATCACAAAAATCGACGCTCAAGTCAGAGGTGGCGAAACCCGACAGGACTATAA
AGATACCAGGCGTTTCCCCCTGGAAGCTCCCTCGTGCGCTCTCCTGTTCCGACCCTGCCGCTTACCGGAT
ACCTGTCCGCCTTTCTCCCTTCGGGAAGCGTGGCGCTTTCTCATAGCTCACGCTGTAGGTATCTCAGTTC
GGTGTAGGTCGTTCGCTCCAAGCTGGGCTGTGTGCACGAACCCCCCGTTCAGCCCGACCGCTGCGCCTTA
TCCGGTAACTATCGTCTTGAGTCCAACCCGGTAAGACACGACTTATCGCCACTGGCAGCAGCCACTGGTA
ACAGGATTAGCAGAGCGAGGTATGTAGGCGGTGCTACAGAGTTCTTGAAGTGGTGGCCTAACTACGGCTA
CACTAGAAGAACAGTATTTGGTATCTGCGCTCTGCTGAAGCCAGTTACCTTCGGAAAAAGAGTTGGTAGC
TCTTGATCCGGCAAACAAACCACCGCTGGTAGCGGTGGTTTTTTTGTTTGCAAGCAGCAGATTACGCGCA
GAAAAAAAGGATCTCAAGAAGATCCTTTGATCTTTTCTACGGGGTCTGACGCTCAGTGGAACGAAAACTC
ACGTTAAGGGATTTTGGTCATGAGATTATCAAAAAGGATCTTCACCTAGATCCTTTTAAATTAAAAATGA
AGTTTTAAATCAATCTAAAGTATATATGAGTAAACTTGGTCTGACAGTTACCAATGCTTAATCAGTGAGG
CACCTATCTCAGCGATCTGTCTATTTCGTTCATCCATAGTTGCCTGACTCCCCGTCGTGTAGATAACTAC
GATACGGGAGGGCTTACCATCTGGCCCCAGTGCTGCAATGATACCGCGAGACCCACGCTCACCGGCTCCA
GATTTATCAGCAATAAACCAGCCAGCCGGAAGGGCCGAGCGCAGAAGTGGTCCTGCAACTTTATCCGCCT
CCATCCAGTCTATTAATTGTTGCCGGGAAGCTAGAGTAAGTAGTTCGCCAGTTAATAGTTTGCGCAACGT
TGTTGCCATTGCTACAGGCATCGTGGTGTCACGCTCGTCGTTTGGTATGGCTTCATTCAGCTCCGGTTCC
CAACGATCAAGGCGAGTTACATGATCCCCCATGTTGTGCAAAAAAGCGGTTAGCTCCTTCGGTCCTCCGA
TCGTTGTCAGAAGTAAGTTGGCCGCAGTGTTATCACTCATGGTTATGGCAGCACTGCATAATTCTCTTAC
TGTCATGCCATCCGTAAGATGCTTTTCTGTGACTGGTGAGTACTCAACCAAGTCATTCTGAGAATAGTGT
ATGCGGCGACCGAGTTGCTCTTGCCCGGCGTCAATACGGGATAATACCGCGCCACATAGCAGAACTTTAA
AAGTGCTCATCATTGGAAAACGTTCTTCGGGGCGAAAACTCTCAAGGATCTTACCGCTGTTGAGATCCAG
TTCGATGTAACCCACTCGTGCACCCAACTGATCTTCAGCATCTTTTACTTTCACCAGCGTTTCTGGGTGA
GCAAAAACAGGAAGGCAAAATGCCGCAAAAAAGGGAATAAGGGCGACACGGAAATGTTGAATACTCATAC
TCTTCCTTTTTCAATATTATTGAAGCATTTATCAGGGTTATTGTCTCATGAGCGGATACATATTTGAATG
TATTTAGAAAAATAAACAAATAGGGGTTCCGCGCACATTTCCCCGAAAAGTGCCACCTGAC
Features (pLannotate 1.2.2; 18 found; start..end, strand, type, name):
     67..102     +  CDS            rop (fragment): Rop protein, which maintains plasmids at low copy number; rop
    204..303     +  misc_feature   bom (fragment): basis of mobility region from pBR322
    309..466     -  CDS            lacZα (fragment): LacZα fragment of β-galactosidase; lacZ fragment
    468..894     +  promoter       MT promoter: Drosophila metallothionein promoter
    912..965     +  sig_peptide    BiP signal sequence: Drosophila BiP signal sequence
    918..1673    +  CDS            Y4374_ARATH (fragment): Experimental evidence at protein level: Swiss-Prot protein existence level 1. From Arabidopsis thaliana (Mouse-ear cress).
   1575..2369    +  CDS            IGHG1 (fragment): IGHG1_HUMAN - Experimental evidence at protein level: Swiss-Prot protein existence level 1. Constant region of immunoglobulin heavy chains. Immunoglobulins, also known as antibodies, are membrane-bound or secreted glycoproteins produced by B lymphocytes. In the recognition phase of humoral immunity, the membrane-bound immunoglobulins serve as receptors which, upon binding of a specific antigen, trigger the clonal expansion and differentiation of B lymphocytes into immunoglobulins- secreting plasma cells. Secreted immunoglobulins mediate the effector phase of humoral immunity, which results in
   2388..2429    +  CDS            V5 tag: epitope tag from simian virus 5
   2529..2663    -  polyA_signal   SV40 poly(A) signal: SV40 polyadenylation signal
   2686..2770    -  CDS            large T antigen (fragment): large T antigen from SV40 (simian virus 40)
   2770..2794    +  misc_feature   MCS (fragment): pUC18/19 multiple cloning site
   2831..2847    -  protein_bind   lac operator: The lac repressor binds to the lac operator to inhibit transcription in E. coli. This inhibition can be relieved by adding lactose or isopropyl-β-D-thiogalactopyranoside (IPTG). lac repressor encoded by lacI
   2855..2885    -  promoter       lac promoter: promoter for the E. coli lac operon
   2900..2921    -  protein_bind   CAP binding site: CAP binding activates transcription in the presence of cAMP. E. coli catabolite activator protein
   2934..3026    -  CDS            lacI (fragment): lac repressor; lacI; The lac repressor binds to the lac operator to inhibit transcription in E. coli. This inhibition can be relieved by adding lactose or isopropyl-β-D-thiogalactopyranoside (IPTG).
   3209..3797    -  rep_origin     ori: high-copy-number ColE1/pMB1/pBR322/pUC origin of replication
   3968..4828    -  CDS            AmpR: β-lactamase; bla; confers resistance to ampicillin, carbenicillin, and related antibiotics
   4829..4933    -  promoter       AmpR promoter: bla
