[The description below was written by a language model from this plasmid's Addgene catalogue record and pLannotate feature annotations shown in this document.]
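Description:
AT4G23740 J11_pECIA2 is an insect-cell expression plasmid of about 5 kb built on the pECIA2 backbone, designed for secreted protein production in Drosophila cell culture. It is maintained in E. coli as a high-copy plasmid through a ColE1/pUC-type origin and selected with ampicillin via the β-lactamase gene and its native promoter. The remaining bacterial annotations (fragments of rop, bom, lacZα and lacI, plus the lac promoter/operator and a partial pUC multiple cloning site) are backbone remnants with no evident role in expression of the insert.

The expression cassette is driven by the Drosophila metallothionein promoter, which is induced by adding copper sulfate to the culture. Downstream, a Drosophila BiP signal sequence directs the product into the secretory pathway. It is fused to the extracellular domain of the Arabidopsis thaliana leucine-rich repeat receptor kinase encoded by AT4G23740, inserted by ligation-independent cloning. The ectodomain is followed in frame by a human IgG1 constant-region (Fc) segment, a V5 epitope and, according to the catalogue entry, a hexahistidine tag, although the feature table does not annotate the latter separately. An SV40 polyadenylation signal lies after the cassette, though it is annotated on the opposite strand.

The plasmid serves as the "bait" half of an extracellular interaction assay and is meant to be paired with prey constructs in the pECIA14 backbone, including the matching AT4G23740 prey vector. The Fc tag typically allows capture of the secreted ectodomain, while V5 and His tags support detection or purification. It belongs to a collection used to map pairwise interactions among the extracellular domains of Arabidopsis LRR receptor kinases.
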