Addgene plasmid #114998: AT4G23740 J11_pECIA2
Purpose: Bait vector AT4G23740 J11_pECIA2 should be used with prey vector AT4G23740 J11_pECIA14.
Depositing lab: Youssef Belkhadir. Depositing organization: Gregor Mendel Institute of Molecular Plant Biology. Publication: An extracellular network of Arabidopsis leucine-rich repeat receptor kinases. Smakowska-Luzan E, Mott GA, Parys K, Stegmann M, Howton TC, Layeghifard M, Neuhold J, Lehner A, Kong J, Grunwald K, Weinberger N, Satbhai SB, Mayer D, Busch W, Madalinski M, Stolt-Bergner P, Provart NJ, Mukhtar MS, Zipfel C, Desveaux D, Guttman DS, Belkhadir Y. Nature. 2018 Jan 18;553(7688):342-346. doi: 10.1038/nature25184. Epub 2018 Jan 10. PubMed 29320478.
Backbone
  Vector backbone: pECIA2
  Backbone manufacturer: Chris Garcia (Addgene plasmid # 47032)
  Vector type: Insect Expression
Growth in bacteria
  Bacterial resistance: Ampicillin, 100 μg/mL
  Growth temperature: 37°C
  Growth strain: DH5alpha
  Copy number: High Copy
Gene/Insert
  Gene/Insert name: AT4G23740
  Species: A. thaliana (mustard weed)
  Entrez Gene: AT4G23740 (a.k.a. AT4G23740, F9D16.210, F9D16_210)
  Promoter: Metallothionein (Copper-Inducible)
  Tag / fusion protein: Fc, V5 and hexahistidine tags (C terminal on backbone)
  Cloning method: Ligation Independent Cloning
Terms and licenses: Academic/Nonprofit Terms; Industry Terms: Not Available to Industry
Depositor comments: Plasmid for secreted expression in Drosophila cell culture by induction via CuSO4. Insert is an extracellular domain of indicated LRR-RK, C-terminally tagged with Fc, V5 and hexahistidine tags. Insert Protein Sequence: SDPLEDKRALLEFLTIMQPTRSLNWNETSQVCNIWTGVTCNQDGSRIIAVRLPGVGLNGQIPPNTISRLSALRVLSLRSNLISGEFPKDFVELKDLAFLYLQDNNLSGPLPLDFSVWKNLTSVNLSNNGFNGTIPSSLSRLKRIQSLNLANNTLSGDIPDLSVLSSLQHIDLSNNYDLAGPIPDWLRRFPFSSYTGIDIIPPGGNYTLVTPPPPSEQTHQKPSKARFLGLS
How to cite: AT4G23740 J11_pECIA2 was a gift from Youssef Belkhadir (Addgene plasmid # 114998 ; http://n2t.net/addgene:114998 ; RRID:Addgene_114998)
